Addgene plasmid #170343: Epac-S-H127
Purpose: 6xHis_mT2Del_EPACdDEPCD_cp173Ven(ST)_Ven(ST) biosensor to measure realtime changes in FRET reflecting fluctuations in cAMP levels in living cells.
Depositing lab: Kees Jalink. Depositing organization: Netherlands Cancer Institute.
Backbone
  Vector backbone: pcDNA3
  Backbone size w/o insert (bp): 5500
  Vector type: Mammalian Expression
  Selectable markers: Neomycin (select with G418)
Growth in bacteria
  Bacterial resistance: Ampicillin, 100 μg/mL
  Growth temperature: 37°C
  Growth strain: DH5alpha
  Copy number: High Copy
Gene/Insert
  Gene/Insert name: 6xHis_mT2Del_EPACdDEPCD_cp173Ven(ST)_Ven(ST)
  Species: H. sapiens (human)
  Mutation: Deletion of DEP domain, Catalytically dead T781A & F782A
  Entrez Gene: RAPGEF3 (a.k.a. CAMP-GEFI, EPAC, EPAC1, HSU79275, bcm910)
  Promoter: CMV
  Cloning method: Restriction Enzyme; 5′ cloning site Unknown (unknown if destroyed)
Terms and licenses: Academic/Nonprofit Terms; Industry Terms: Not Available to Industry
How to cite: Epac-S-H127 was a gift from Kees Jalink (Addgene plasmid # 170343 ; http://n2t.net/addgene:170343 ; RRID:Addgene_170343)
