[The description below was written by a language model from this plasmid's Addgene catalogue record and pLannotate feature annotations shown in this document.]
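Description:
Epac-S-H127 is a mammalian expression plasmid built on the pcDNA3 backbone that encodes a genetically encoded FRET biosensor for cyclic AMP. The full sequenced record is about 9.9 kb. In bacteria it is maintained at high copy through a ColE1/pUC-type origin with ampicillin selection (β-lactamase under its own promoter). An SV40 early promoter–driven neomycin phosphotransferase cassette with an SV40 polyadenylation signal allows G418 selection of stably transfected mammalian cells. An f1 origin and flanking T7 and SP6 phage promoters are standard backbone elements. Short annotated fragments such as lac regulatory sequences, a ble fragment and a truncated HIV-1 LTR match appear to be backbone remnants or annotation artefacts rather than functional parts.

The payload is a single open reading frame driven by the CMV immediate-early enhancer/promoter and terminated by the bovine growth hormone polyadenylation signal. It begins with an N-terminal 6xHis tag, followed by a cyan donor that the record names as mT2Del, which the automated annotation calls a related cyan Aequorea variant. Next comes a fragment of human RAPGEF3 (EPAC1), and then a tandem yellow acceptor consisting of circularly permuted cp173Venus followed by Venus, both designated "(ST)" in the record. The EPAC portion lacks its DEP domain and carries the T781A and F782A substitutions, which render it catalytically dead, so it serves as a cAMP-binding sensor module rather than an active Rap exchange factor. Binding of cAMP changes the conformation of EPAC, altering energy transfer between donor and acceptors. The construct is intended for real-time measurement of FRET changes that report fluctuations in cAMP levels in living cells.
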