Features (pLannotate 1.2.2; 25 found; start..end, strand, type, name):
     23..44      +  CDS            capTEV™ (fragment): composite tag for in vivo biotinylation, TEV protease cleavage, and 6xHis tagging
     59..772     +  CDS            W1C: W1C is a basic (constitutively fluorescent) cyan fluorescent protein published in 1998, derived from Aequorea victoria.
    743..2944    +  CDS            RAPGEF3 (fragment): RPGF3_HUMAN - Also known as CGEF1, EPAC, EPAC1. Experimental evidence at protein level: Swiss-Prot protein existence level 1. Guanine nucleotide exchange factor (GEF) for RAP1A and RAP2A small GTPases that is activated by binding cAMP. Through simultaneous binding of PDE3B to RAPGEF3 and PIK3R6 is assembled in a signaling complex in which it activates the PI3K gamma complex and which is involved in angiogenesis. Plays a role in the modulation of the cAMP- induced dynamic control of endothelial barrier function through a pathway that is independent on Rho-mediated signaling. Required for the ac
   2957..3691    +  CDS            cp173Venus: circularly permuted form of the Venus yellow fluorescent protein (Nagai et al., 2004) efficient FRET acceptor for CFP
   3749..4465    +  CDS            Venus: Venus is a basic (constitutively fluorescent) yellow fluorescent protein published in 2002, derived from Aequorea victoria. It is reported to be a rapidly-maturing weak dimer with moderate acid sensitivity.
   4517..4535    -  promoter       SP6 promoter: promoter for bacteriophage SP6 RNA polymerase
   4561..4785    +  polyA_signal   bGH poly(A) signal: bovine growth hormone polyadenylation signal
   4789..4810    +  promoter       SV40 promoter (fragment): SV40 enhancer and early promoter
   4831..5259    +  rep_origin     f1 ori (sequence partly withheld): f1 bacteriophage origin of replication; arrow indicates direction of (+) strand synthesis
   5273..5602    +  promoter       SV40 promoter: SV40 enhancer and early promoter
   5669..6460    +  CDS            neo: KKA2_KLEPN - Also known as kan, nptII. Experimental evidence at protein level: Swiss-Prot protein existence level 1. Resistance to kanamycin, neomycin, paromomycin, ribostamycin, butirosin and gentamicin B. From Klebsiella pneumoniae.
   6484..6642    +  CDS            ble (fragment): BLE_KLEPN - Experimental evidence at protein level: Swiss-Prot protein existence level 1. Binding protein with a strong affinity to the bleomycin family of antibiotics. Binds to CL990; an antimitotic-antibiotic compound. From Klebsiella pneumoniae.
   6637..6758    +  polyA_signal   SV40 poly(A) signal: SV40 polyadenylation signal
   6831..6847    -  protein_bind   lac operator: The lac repressor binds to the lac operator to inhibit transcription in E. coli. This inhibition can be relieved by adding lactose or isopropyl-β-D-thiogalactopyranoside (IPTG). lac repressor encoded by lacI
   6855..6885    -  promoter       lac promoter: promoter for the E. coli lac operon
   6900..6921    -  protein_bind   CAP binding site: CAP binding activates transcription in the presence of cAMP. E. coli catabolite activator protein
   6934..7026    -  CDS            lacI (fragment): lac repressor; lacI; The lac repressor binds to the lac operator to inhibit transcription in E. coli. This inhibition can be relieved by adding lactose or isopropyl-β-D-thiogalactopyranoside (IPTG).
   7209..7797    -  rep_origin     ori: high-copy-number ColE1/pMB1/pBR322/pUC origin of replication
   7968..8828    -  CDS            AmpR: β-lactamase; bla; confers resistance to ampicillin, carbenicillin, and related antibiotics
   8829..8933    -  promoter       AmpR promoter: bla
   8992..9044    -  misc_feature   bom (fragment): basis of mobility region from pBR322
   9199..9578    +  enhancer       CMV enhancer: human cytomegalovirus immediate early enhancer
   9579..9782    +  promoter       CMV promoter: human cytomegalovirus (CMV) immediate early promoter
   9778..9811    +  LTR            5' LTR (truncated) (fragment): truncated 5' long terminal repeat (LTR) from HIV-1
   9827..9845    +  promoter       T7 promoter: promoter for bacteriophage T7 RNA polymerase
>Addgene plasmid #170343 | Epac-S-H127 | addgene full sequence | sequence record 344642 | Addgene NGS Result
TGCCGCCACCATGGGGGGTTCTCATCATCATCATCATCATGGTGCGGCCGCAATGGTGAGCAAGGGCGAG
GAGCTGTTCACCGGGGTGGTGCCCATCCTGGTCGAGCTGGACGGCGACGTAAACGGCCACAAGTTCAGCG
TGTCCGGCGAGGGCGAGGGCGATGCCACCTACGGCAAGCTGACCCTGAAGTTCATCTGCACCACCGGCAA
GCTGCCCGTGCCCTGGCCCACCCTCGTGACCACCCTGTCCTGGGGCGTGCAGTGCTTCGCCCGCTACCCC
GACCACATGAAGCAGCACGACTTCTTCAAGTCCGCCATGCCCGAAGGCTACGTCCAGGAGCGCACCATCT
TCTTCAAGGACGACGGCAACTACAAGACCCGCGCCGAGGTGAAGTTCGAGGGCGACACCCTGGTGAACCG
CATCGAGCTGAAGGGCATCGACTTCAAGGAGGACGGCAACATCCTGGGGCACAAGCTGGAGTACAACTAC
TTTAGCGACAACGTCTATATCACCGCCGACAAGCAGAAGAACGGCATCAAGGCCAACTTCAAGATCCGCC
ACAACATCGAGGACGGCGGCGTGCAGCTCGCCGACCACTACCAGCAGAACACCCCCATCGGCGACGGCCC
CGTGCTGCTGCCCGACAACCACTACCTGAGCACCCAGTCCAAGCTGAGCAAAGACCCCAACGAGAAGCGC
GATCACATGGTCCTGCTGGAGTTCGTGACCGCCGCCCGATATCAGCCCGTGGGAACTCATGAGATGGAGG
AGGAGTTGGCCGAAGCTGTGGCCCTGCTCTCCCAGCGGGGGCCTGACGCCCTGCTCACTGTGGCACTTCG
AAAGCCCCCAGGTCAGCGCACGGATGAAGAGCTGGACCTCATCTTTGAGGAGCTGCTGCACATCAAGGCT
GTGGCCCACCTCTCCAACTCGGTGAAGCGAGAATTAGCGGCTGTTCTGCTCTTTGAACCACACAGCAAGG
CAGGGACCGTGTTGTTCAGCCAGGGGGACAAGGGCACTTCGTGGTACATTATCTGGAAGGGATCTGTCAA
CGTGGTGACCCATGGCAAGGGGCTGGTGACCACCCTGCATGAGGGAGATGATTTTGGACAGCTGGCTCTG
GTGAATGATGCACCCCGGGCAGCCACCATCATCCTGCGAGAAGACAACTGTCATTTCCTGCGTGTGGACA
AGCAGGACTTCAACCGTATCATCAAGGATGTGGAGGCAAAGACCATGCGGCTGGAAGAACATGGCAAAGT
GGTGCTGGTGCTGGAGAGAGCCTCTCAGGGCGCCGGCCCTTCCCGACCCCCAACCCCAGGCAGGAACCGG
TATACAGTGATGTCTGGCACCCCAGAGAAGATCCTAGAGCTTCTGTTGGAGGCCATGGGACCAGATTCCA
GTGCTCATGACCCAACAGAGACATTCCTCAGCGACTTCCTCCTGACCCACAGGGTCTTCATGCCCAGCGC
CCAACTCTGCGCTGCCCTTCTGCACCACTTCCATGTGGAGCCTGCGGGTGGCAGCGAGCAGGAGCGCAGC
ACCTACGTCTGCAACAAGAGGCAGCAGATCTTGCGGCTGGTCAGCCAGTGGGTGGCCCTGTATGGCTCCA
TGCTCCACACTGACCCTGTGGCCACCAGCTTCCTCCAGAAACTCTCAGACCTGGTGGGCAGGGACACCCG
ACTCAGCAACCTGCTGAGGGAGCAGTGGCCAGAGAGGCGGCGATGCCACAGGTTGGAGAATGGCTGTGGG
AATGCATCTCCTCAGATGAAGGCCCGGAACTTGCCTGTTTGGCTCCCCAACCAGGACGAGCCCCTTCCTG
GCAGCAGCTGTGCCATCCAAGTTGGGGATAAAGTCCCCTATGACATCTGCCGGCCAGACCACTCAGTGTT
GACCCTGCAGCTGCCTGTGACAGCCTCCGTGAGAGAGGTGATGGCAGCGTTGGCCCAGGAGGATGGCTGG
ACCAAGGGGCAGGTGCTGGTGAAGGTCAATTCTGCAGGTGATGCCATTGGCCTGCAGCCAGATGCCCGTG
GTGTGGCCACATCTCTGGGGCTCAATGAGCGTCTCTTTGTTGTCAACCCACAGGAAGCGCATGAGCTGAT
CCCACACCCTGACCAGCTGGGGCCCACTGTGGGCTCTGCTGAGGGGCTGGACCTGGTGAGTGCCAAGGAC
CTGGCAGGCCAGCTGACGGACCACGACTGGAGCCTCTTCAACAGTATCCACCAGGTGGAGCTGATCCACT
ATGTGCTGGGCCCCCAGCATCTGCGGGATGTCACCACCGCCAACCTGGAGCGCTTCATGCGCCGCTTCAA
TGAGCTGCAGTACTGGGTGGCCACCGAGCTGTGTCTCTGCCCCGTGCCCGGCCCCCGGGCCCAGCTGCTC
AGGAAGTTCATTAAGCTGGCGGCCCACCTCAAGGAGCAGAAGAATCTCAATTCCTTCTTTGCCGTCATGT
TTGGCCTCAGCAACTCGGCCATCAGCCGCCTAGCCCACACCTGGGAGCGGCTGCCCCACAAAGTCCGGAA
GCTGTACTCCGCCCTCGAGAGGCTGCTGGATCCCTCATGGAACCACCGGGTATACCGACTGGCCCTCGCC
AAGCTCTCCCCTCCTGTCATCCCCTTCATGCCCCTTCTTCTCAAAGACATGGCCGCCATTCATGAGGGAA
ACCACACACTAGTGGAGAATCTCATCAACTTTGAGAAGATGAGAATGATGGCCAGAGCCGCGCGGATGCT
GCACCACTGCCGAAGCCACAACCCTGTGCCTCTCTCACCACTCAGAAGCCGAGTTTCCCACCTCCACGAG
GACAGCCAGGTGGCGAGGATTTCCACATGCTCGGAGCAGTCCCTGAGCACCCGGAGTCCAGCCAGCACCT
GGGCTTATGTCCAGCAGCTGAAGGTCATTGACAACCAGCGGGAACTCTCCCGCCTCTCCCGAGAGCTGGA
GCCAGCTAGCGAGCTCATGGACGGCGGCGTGCAGCTCGCCGACCACTACCAGCAGAACACCCCCATCGGC
GACGGCCCCGTGCTGCTGCCCGACAACCACTACCTGAGCTACCAGTCCGCCCTGAGCAAAGACCCCAACG
AGAAGCGCGATCACATGGTCCTGCTGGAGTTCGTGACCGCCGCCGGGATCACTCTCGGCATGGACGAGCT
GTACAAGGGTGGCAGCGGTGGCATGGTGAGCAAGGGCGAGGAGCTGTTCACCGGGGTGGTGCCCATCCTG
GTCGAGCTGGACGGCGACGTAAACGGCCACAAGTTCAGCGTGTCCGGCGAGGGCGAGGGCGATGCCACCT
ACGGCAAGCTGACCCTGAAGCTGATCTGCACCACCGGCAAGCTGCCCGTGCCCTGGCCCACCCTCGTGAC
CACCCTGGGCTACGGCCTGCAGTGCTTCGCCCGCTACCCCGACCACATGAAGCAGCACGACTTCTTCAAG
TCCGCCATGCCCGAAGGCTACGTCCAGGAGCGCACCATCTTCTTCAAGGACGACGGCAACTACAAGACCC
GCGCCGAGGTGAAGTTCGAGGGCGACACCCTGGTGAACCGCATCGAGCTGAAGGGCATCGACTTCAAGGA
GGACGGCAACATCCTGGGGCACAAGCTGGAGTACAACTACAACAGCCACAACGTCTATATCACCGCCGAC
AAGCAGAAGAACGGCATCAAGGCCAACTTCAAGATCCGCCACAACATCGAGCCGAATTTTGTCTTCCTGA
TCGGCGCCGCAGGAATACTCTTCGTATCTAGCGAGCTCATGGTGAGCAAGGGCGAGGAGCTGTTCACCGG
GGTGGTGCCCATCCTGGTCGAGCTGGACGGCGACGTAAACGGCCACAAGTTCAGCGTGTCCGGCGAGGGC
GAGGGCGATGCCACCTACGGCAAGCTGACCCTGAAGCTGATCTGCACCACCGGCAAGCTGCCCGTGCCCT
GGCCCACCCTCGTGACCACTCTGGGCTACGGCCTACAGTGCTTCGCCCGCTACCCCGACCACATGAAGCA
GCACGACTTCTTCAAGTCCGCCATGCCCGAAGGCTACGTCCAGGAGCGCACCATCTTCTTCAAGGACGAC
GGCAACTACAAGACCCGCGCCGAGGTGAAGTTCGAGGGCGACACCCTGGTGAACCGCATCGAGCTGAAGG
GCATCGACTTCAAGGAGGACGGCAACATCCTGGGGCACAAGCTGGAGTACAACTACAACAGCCACAACGT
CTATATCACCGCCGACAAGCAGAAGAACGGCATCAAGGCCAACTTCAAGATCCGCCACAACATCGAGGAC
GGCGGCGTGCAGCTCGCCGACCACTACCAGCAGAACACCCCCATCGGCGACGGCCCCGTGCTGCTGCCCG
ACAACCACTACCTGAGCTACCAGTCCGCCCTGAGCAAAGACCCCAACGAGAAGCGCGATCACATGGTCCT
GCTGGAGTTCGTGACCGCCGCCGGGATCACTCTCGGCATGGACGAGCTGTACAAGCCGAATTCCCTCGAG
GTTAACGCGGCGCGCCTCTAATCTAGAGGGCCCTATTCTATAGTGTCACCTAAATGCTAGAGCTCGCTGA
TCAGCCTCGACTGTGCCTTCTAGTTGCCAGCCATCTGTTGTTTGCCCCTCCCCCGTGCCTTCCTTGACCC
TGGAAGGTGCCACTCCCACTGTCCTTTCCTAATAAAATGAGGAAATTGCATCGCATTGTCTGAGTAGGTG
TCATTCTATTCTGGGGGGTGGGGTGGGGCAGGACAGCAAGGGGGAGGATTGGGAAGACAATAGCAGGCAT
GCTGGGGATGCGGTGGGCTCTATGGCTTCTGAGGCGGAAAGAACCAGCTGGGGCTCTAGGGGGTATCCCC
[124 nt withheld, positions 4831-4954]
C
[91 nt withheld, positions 4956-5046]
A
[49 nt withheld, positions 5048-5096]
CCTTTGACGTTGGAGTCCACGTTCTTT
[37 nt withheld, positions 5124-5160]
ACCCTATCTCGGTCTATTCTTTTGATTTATAAGGGATTTTGCCGATTTCGGCCTATTGGTTAAAAAATGA
GCTGATTTAACAAAAATTTAACGCGAATTAATTCTGTGGAATGTGTGTCAGTTAGGGTGTGGAAAGTCCC
CAGGCTCCCCAGCAGGCAGAAGTATGCAAAGCATGCATCTCAATTAGTCAGCAACCAGGTGTGGAAAGTC
CCCAGGCTCCCCAGCAGGCAGAAGTATGCAAAGCATGCATCTCAATTAGTCAGCAACCATAGTCCCGCCC
CTAACTCCGCCCATCCCGCCCCTAACTCCGCCCAGTTCCGCCCATTCTCCGCCCCATGGCTGACTAATTT
TTTTTATTTATGCAGAGGCCGAGGCCGCCTCTGCCTCTGAGCTATTCCAGAAGTAGTGAGGAGGCTTTTT
TGGAGGCCTAGGCTTTTGCAAAAAGCTCCCGGGAGCTTGTATATCCATTTTCGGATCTGATCAAGAGACA
GGATGAGGATCGTTTCGCATGATTGAACAAGATGGATTGCACGCAGGTTCTCCGGCCGCTTGGGTGGAGA
GGCTATTCGGCTATGACTGGGCACAACAGACAATCGGCTGCTCTGATGCCGCCGTGTTCCGGCTGTCAGC
GCAGGGGCGCCCGGTTCTTTTTGTCAAGACCGACCTGTCCGGTGCCCTGAATGAACTGCAGGACGAGGCA
GCGCGGCTATCGTGGCTGGCCACGACGGGCGTTCCTTGCGCAGCTGTGCTCGACGTTGTCACTGAAGCGG
GAAGGGACTGGCTGCTATTGGGCGAAGTGCCGGGGCAGGATCTCCTGTCATCTCACCTTGCTCCTGCCGA
GAAAGTATCCATCATGGCTGATGCAATGCGGCGGCTGCATACGCTTGATCCGGCTACCTGCCCATTCGAC
CACCAAGCGAAACATCGCATCGAGCGAGCACGTACTCGGATGGAAGCCGGTCTTGTCGATCAGGATGATC
TGGACGAAGAGCATCAGGGGCTCGCGCCAGCCGAACTGTTCGCCAGGCTCAAGGCGCGCATGCCCGACGG
CGAGGATCTCGTCGTGACCCATGGCGATGCCTGCTTGCCGAATATCATGGTGGAAAATGGCCGCTTTTCT
GGATTCATCGACTGTGGCCGGCTGGGTGTGGCGGACCGCTATCAGGACATAGCGTTGGCTACCCGTGATA
TTGCTGAAGAGCTTGGCGGCGAATGGGCTGACCGCTTCCTCGTGCTTTACGGTATCGCCGCTCCCGATTC
GCAGCGCATCGCCTTCTATCGCCTTCTTGACGAGTTCTTCTGAGCGGGACTCTGGGGTTCGAAATGACCG
ACCAAGCGACGCCCAACCTGCCATCACGAGATTTCGATTCCACCGCCGCCTTCTATGAAAGGTTGGGCTT
CGGAATCGTTTTCCGGGACGCCGGCTGGATGATCCTCCAGCGCGGGGATCTCATGCTGGAGTTCTTCGCC
CACCCCAACTTGTTTATTGCAGCTTATAATGGTTACAAATAAAGCAATAGCATCACAAATTTCACAAATA
AAGCATTTTTTTCACTGCATTCTAGTTGTGGTTTGTCCAAACTCATCAATGTATCTTATCATGTCTGTAT
ACCGTCGACCTCTAGCTAGAGCTTGGCGTAATCATGGTCATAGCTGTTTCCTGTGTGAAATTGTTATCCG
CTCACAATTCCACACAACATACGAGCCGGAAGCATAAAGTGTAAAGCCTGGGGTGCCTAATGAGTGAGCT
AACTCACATTAATTGCGTTGCGCTCACTGCCCGCTTTCCAGTCGGGAAACCTGTCGTGCCAGCTGCATTA
ATGAATCGGCCAACGCGCGGGGAGAGGCGGTTTGCGTATTGGGCGCTCTTCCGCTTCCTCGCTCACTGAC
TCGCTGCGCTCGGTCGTTCGGCTGCGGCGAGCGGTATCAGCTCACTCAAAGGCGGTAATACGGTTATCCA
CAGAATCAGGGGATAACGCAGGAAAGAACATGTGAGCAAAAGGCCAGCAAAAGGCCAGGAACCGTAAAAA
GGCCGCGTTGCTGGCGTTTTTCCATAGGCTCCGCCCCCCTGACGAGCATCACAAAAATCGACGCTCAAGT
CAGAGGTGGCGAAACCCGACAGGACTATAAAGATACCAGGCGTTTCCCCCTGGAAGCTCCCTCGTGCGCT
CTCCTGTTCCGACCCTGCCGCTTACCGGATACCTGTCCGCCTTTCTCCCTTCGGGAAGCGTGGCGCTTTC
TCATAGCTCACGCTGTAGGTATCTCAGTTCGGTGTAGGTCGTTCGCTCCAAGCTGGGCTGTGTGCACGAA
CCCCCCGTTCAGCCCGACCGCTGCGCCTTATCCGGTAACTATCGTCTTGAGTCCAACCCGGTAAGACACG
ACTTATCGCCACTGGCAGCAGCCACTGGTAACAGGATTAGCAGAGCGAGGTATGTAGGCGGTGCTACAGA
GTTCTTGAAGTGGTGGCCTAACTACGGCTACACTAGAAGAACAGTATTTGGTATCTGCGCTCTGCTGAAG
CCAGTTACCTTCGGAAAAAGAGTTGGTAGCTCTTGATCCGGCAAACAAACCACCGCTGGTAGCGGTGGTT
TTTTTGTTTGCAAGCAGCAGATTACGCGCAGAAAAAAAGGATCTCAAGAAGATCCTTTGATCTTTTCTAC
GGGGTCTGACGCTCAGTGGAACGAAAACTCACGTTAAGGGATTTTGGTCATGAGATTATCAAAAAGGATC
TTCACCTAGATCCTTTTAAATTAAAAATGAAGTTTTAAATCAATCTAAAGTATATATGAGTAAACTTGGT
CTGACAGTTACCAATGCTTAATCAGTGAGGCACCTATCTCAGCGATCTGTCTATTTCGTTCATCCATAGT
TGCCTGACTCCCCGTCGTGTAGATAACTACGATACGGGAGGGCTTACCATCTGGCCCCAGTGCTGCAATG
ATACCGCGAGACCCACGCTCACCGGCTCCAGATTTATCAGCAATAAACCAGCCAGCCGGAAGGGCCGAGC
GCAGAAGTGGTCCTGCAACTTTATCCGCCTCCATCCAGTCTATTAATTGTTGCCGGGAAGCTAGAGTAAG
TAGTTCGCCAGTTAATAGTTTGCGCAACGTTGTTGCCATTGCTACAGGCATCGTGGTGTCACGCTCGTCG
TTTGGTATGGCTTCATTCAGCTCCGGTTCCCAACGATCAAGGCGAGTTACATGATCCCCCATGTTGTGCA
AAAAAGCGGTTAGCTCCTTCGGTCCTCCGATCGTTGTCAGAAGTAAGTTGGCCGCAGTGTTATCACTCAT
GGTTATGGCAGCACTGCATAATTCTCTTACTGTCATGCCATCCGTAAGATGCTTTTCTGTGACTGGTGAG
TACTCAACCAAGTCATTCTGAGAATAGTGTATGCGGCGACCGAGTTGCTCTTGCCCGGCGTCAATACGGG
ATAATACCGCGCCACATAGCAGAACTTTAAAAGTGCTCATCATTGGAAAACGTTCTTCGGGGCGAAAACT
CTCAAGGATCTTACCGCTGTTGAGATCCAGTTCGATGTAACCCACTCGTGCACCCAACTGATCTTCAGCA
TCTTTTACTTTCACCAGCGTTTCTGGGTGAGCAAAAACAGGAAGGCAAAATGCCGCAAAAAAGGGAATAA
GGGCGACACGGAAATGTTGAATACTCATACTCTTCCTTTTTCAATATTATTGAAGCATTTATCAGGGTTA
TTGTCTCATGAGCGGATACATATTTGAATGTATTTAGAAAAATAAACAAATAGGGGTTCCGCGCACATTT
CCCCGAAAAGTGCCACCTGACGTCGACGGATCGGGAGATCTCCCGATCCCCTATGGTGCACTCTCAGTAC
AATCTGCTCTGATGCCGCATAGTTAAGCCAGTATCTGCTCCCTGCTTGTGTGTTGGAGGTCGCTGAGTAG
TGCGCGAGCAAAATTTAAGCTACAACAAGGCAAGGCTTGACCGACAATTGCATGAAGAATCTGCTTAGGG
TTAGGCGTTTTGCGCTGCTTCGCGATGTACGGGCCAGATATACGCGTTGACATTGATTATTGACTAGTTA
TTAATAGTAATCAATTACGGGGTCATTAGTTCATAGCCCATATATGGAGTTCCGCGTTACATAACTTACG
GTAAATGGCCCGCCTGGCTGACCGCCCAACGACCCCCGCCCATTGACGTCAATAATGACGTATGTTCCCA
TAGTAACGCCAATAGGGACTTTCCATTGACGTCAATGGGTGGAGTATTTACGGTAAACTGCCCACTTGGC
AGTACATCAAGTGTATCATATGCCAAGTACGCCCCCTATTGACGTCAATGACGGTAAATGGCCCGCCTGG
CATTATGCCCAGTACATGACCTTATGGGACTTTCCTACTTGGCAGTACATCTACGTATTAGTCATCGCTA
TTACCATGGTGATGCGGTTTTGGCAGTACATCAATGGGCGTGGATAGCGGTTTGACTCACGGGGATTTCC
AAGTCTCCACCCCATTGACGTCAATGGGAGTTTGTTTTGGCACCAAAATCAACGGGACTTTCCAAAATGT
CGTAACAACTCCGCCCCATTGACGCAAATGGGCGGTAGGCGTGTACGGTGGGAGGTCTATATAAGCAGAG
CTCTCTGGCTAACTAGAGAACCCACTGCTTACTGGCTTATCGAAATTAATACGACTCACTATAGGGAGAC
CCAAGCT
