>Addgene plasmid #170343 | Epac-S-H127 | depositor partial sequence | sequence record 330163 | ORF encoding Epac-S-H127
ATGGGGGGTTCTCATCATCATCATCATCATGGTGCGGCCGCAATGGTGAGCAAGGGCGAGGAGCTGTTCA
CCGGGGTGGTGCCCATCCTGGTCGAGCTGGACGGCGACGTAAACGGCCACAAGTTCAGCGTGTCCGGCGA
GGGCGAGGGCGATGCCACCTACGGCAAGCTGACCCTGAAGTTCATCTGCACCACCGGCAAGCTGCCCGTG
CCCTGGCCCACCCTCGTGACCACCCTGTCCTGGGGCGTGCAGTGCTTCGCCCGCTACCCCGACCACATGA
AGCAGCACGACTTCTTCAAGTCCGCCATGCCCGAAGGCTACGTCCAGGAGCGCACCATCTTCTTCAAGGA
CGACGGCAACTACAAGACCCGCGCCGAGGTGAAGTTCGAGGGCGACACCCTGGTGAACCGCATCGAGCTG
AAGGGCATCGACTTCAAGGAGGACGGCAACATCCTGGGGCACAAGCTGGAGTACAACTACTTTAGCGACA
ACGTCTATATCACCGCCGACAAGCAGAAGAACGGCATCAAGGCCAACTTCAAGATCCGCCACAACATCGA
GGACGGCGGCGTGCAGCTCGCCGACCACTACCAGCAGAACACCCCCATCGGCGACGGCCCCGTGCTGCTG
CCCGACAACCACTACCTGAGCACCCAGTCCAAGCTGAGCAAAGACCCCAACGAGAAGCGCGATCACATGG
TCCTGCTGGAGTTCGTGACCGCCGCCCGATATCAGCCCGTGGGAACTCATGAGATGGAGGAGGAGTTGGC
CGAAGCTGTGGCCCTGCTCTCCCAGCGGGGGCCTGACGCCCTGCTCACTGTGGCACTTCGAAAGCCCCCA
GGTCAGCGCACGGATGAAGAGCTGGACCTCATCTTTGAGGAGCTGCTGCACATCAAGGCTGTGGCCCACC
TCTCCAACTCGGTGAAGCGAGAATTAGCGGCTGTTCTGCTCTTTGAACCACACAGCAAGGCAGGGACCGT
GTTGTTCAGCCAGGGGGACAAGGGCACTTCGTGGTACATTATCTGGAAGGGATCTGTCAACGTGGTGACC
CATGGCAAGGGGCTGGTGACCACCCTGCATGAGGGAGATGATTTTGGACAGCTGGCTCTGGTGAATGATG
CACCCCGGGCAGCCACCATCATCCTGCGAGAAGACAACTGTCATTTCCTGCGTGTGGACAAGCAGGACTT
CAACCGTATCATCAAGGATGTGGAGGCAAAGACCATGCGGCTGGAAGAACATGGCAAAGTGGTGCTGGTG
CTGGAGAGAGCCTCTCAGGGCGCCGGCCCTTCCCGACCCCCAACCCCAGGCAGGAACCGGTATACAGTGA
TGTCTGGCACCCCAGAGAAGATCCTAGAGCTTCTGTTGGAGGCCATGGGACCAGATTCCAGTGCTCATGA
CCCAACAGAGACATTCCTCAGCGACTTCCTCCTGACCCACAGGGTCTTCATGCCCAGCGCCCAACTCTGC
GCTGCCCTTCTGCACCACTTCCATGTGGAGCCTGCGGGTGGCAGCGAGCAGGAGCGCAGCACCTACGTCT
GCAACAAGAGGCAGCAGATCTTGCGGCTGGTCAGCCAGTGGGTGGCCCTGTATGGCTCCATGCTCCACAC
TGACCCTGTGGCCACCAGCTTCCTCCAGAAACTCTCAGACCTGGTGGGCAGGGACACCCGACTCAGCAAC
CTGCTGAGGGAGCAGTGGCCAGAGAGGCGGCGATGCCACAGGTTGGAGAATGGCTGTGGGAATGCATCTC
CTCAGATGAAGGCCCGGAACTTGCCTGTTTGGCTCCCCAACCAGGACGAGCCCCTTCCTGGCAGCAGCTG
TGCCATCCAAGTTGGGGATAAAGTCCCCTATGACATCTGCCGGCCAGACCACTCAGTGTTGACCCTGCAG
CTGCCTGTGACAGCCTCCGTGAGAGAGGTGATGGCAGCGTTGGCCCAGGAGGATGGCTGGACCAAGGGGC
AGGTGCTGGTGAAGGTCAATTCTGCAGGTGATGCCATTGGCCTGCAGCCAGATGCCCGTGGTGTGGCCAC
ATCTCTGGGGCTCAATGAGCGTCTCTTTGTTGTCAACCCACAGGAAGCGCATGAGCTGATCCCACACCCT
GACCAGCTGGGGCCCACTGTGGGCTCTGCTGAGGGGCTGGACCTGGTGAGTGCCAAGGACCTGGCAGGCC
AGCTGACGGACCACGACTGGAGCCTCTTCAACAGTATCCACCAGGTGGAGCTGATCCACTATGTGCTGGG
CCCCCAGCATCTGCGGGATGTCACCACCGCCAACCTGGAGCGCTTCATGCGCCGCTTCAATGAGCTGCAG
TACTGGGTGGCCACCGAGCTGTGTCTCTGCCCCGTGCCCGGCCCCCGGGCCCAGCTGCTCAGGAAGTTCA
TTAAGCTGGCGGCCCACCTCAAGGAGCAGAAGAATCTCAATTCCTTCTTTGCCGTCATGTTTGGCCTCAG
CAACTCGGCCATCAGCCGCCTAGCCCACACCTGGGAGCGGCTGCCCCACAAAGTCCGGAAGCTGTACTCC
GCCCTCGAGAGGCTGCTGGATCCCTCATGGAACCACCGGGTATACCGACTGGCCCTCGCCAAGCTCTCCC
CTCCTGTCATCCCCTTCATGCCCCTTCTTCTCAAAGACATGGCCGCCATTCATGAGGGAAACCACACACT
AGTGGAGAATCTCATCAACTTTGAGAAGATGAGAATGATGGCCAGAGCCGCGCGGATGCTGCACCACTGC
CGAAGCCACAACCCTGTGCCTCTCTCACCACTCAGAAGCCGAGTTTCCCACCTCCACGAGGACAGCCAGG
TGGCGAGGATTTCCACATGCTCGGAGCAGTCCCTGAGCACCCGGAGTCCAGCCAGCACCTGGGCTTATGT
CCAGCAGCTGAAGGTCATTGACAACCAGCGGGAACTCTCCCGCCTCTCCCGAGAGCTGGAGCCAGCTAGC
GAGCTCATGGACGGCGGCGTGCAGCTCGCCGACCACTACCAGCAGAACACCCCCATCGGCGACGGCCCCG
TGCTGCTGCCCGACAACCACTACCTGAGCTACCAGTCCGCCCTGAGCAAAGACCCCAACGAGAAGCGCGA
TCACATGGTCCTGCTGGAGTTCGTGACCGCCGCCGGGATCACTCTCGGCATGGACGAGCTGTACAAGGGT
GGCAGCGGTGGCATGGTGAGCAAGGGCGAGGAGCTGTTCACCGGGGTGGTGCCCATCCTGGTCGAGCTGG
ACGGCGACGTAAACGGCCACAAGTTCAGCGTGTCCGGCGAGGGCGAGGGCGATGCCACCTACGGCAAGCT
GACCCTGAAGCTGATCTGCACCACCGGCAAGCTGCCCGTGCCCTGGCCCACCCTCGTGACCACCCTGGGC
TACGGCCTGCAGTGCTTCGCCCGCTACCCCGACCACATGAAGCAGCACGACTTCTTCAAGTCCGCCATGC
CCGAAGGCTACGTCCAGGAGCGCACCATCTTCTTCAAGGACGACGGCAACTACAAGACCCGCGCCGAGGT
GAAGTTCGAGGGCGACACCCTGGTGAACCGCATCGAGCTGAAGGGCATCGACTTCAAGGAGGACGGCAAC
ATCCTGGGGCACAAGCTGGAGTACAACTACAACAGCCACAACGTCTATATCACCGCCGACAAGCAGAAGA
ACGGCATCAAGGCCAACTTCAAGATCCGCCACAACATCGAGCCGAATTTTGTCTTCCTGATCGGCGCCGC
AGGAATACTCTTCGTATCTAGCGAGCTCATGGTGAGCAAGGGCGAGGAGCTGTTCACCGGGGTGGTGCCC
ATCCTGGTCGAGCTGGACGGCGACGTAAACGGCCACAAGTTCAGCGTGTCCGGCGAGGGCGAGGGCGATG
CCACCTACGGCAAGCTGACCCTGAAGCTGATCTGCACCACCGGCAAGCTGCCCGTGCCCTGGCCCACCCT
CGTGACCACTCTGGGCTACGGCCTACAGTGCTTCGCCCGCTACCCCGACCACATGAAGCAGCACGACTTC
TTCAAGTCCGCCATGCCCGAAGGCTACGTCCAGGAGCGCACCATCTTCTTCAAGGACGACGGCAACTACA
AGACCCGCGCCGAGGTGAAGTTCGAGGGCGACACCCTGGTGAACCGCATCGAGCTGAAGGGCATCGACTT
CAAGGAGGACGGCAACATCCTGGGGCACAAGCTGGAGTACAACTACAACAGCCACAACGTCTATATCACC
GCCGACAAGCAGAAGAACGGCATCAAGGCCAACTTCAAGATCCGCCACAACATCGAGGACGGCGGCGTGC
AGCTCGCCGACCACTACCAGCAGAACACCCCCATCGGCGACGGCCCCGTGCTGCTGCCCGACAACCACTA
CCTGAGCTACCAGTCCGCCCTGAGCAAAGACCCCAACGAGAAGCGCGATCACATGGTCCTGCTGGAGTTC
GTGACCGCCGCCGGGATCACTCTCGGCATGGACGAGCTGTACAAGCCGAATTCCCTCGAGGTTAACGCGG
CGCGCCTCTAA
